>Addgene plasmid #138438 | pcDNA4/TO-mu24 3L_A-2xStrep | depositor full sequence | sequence record 267318 | pcDNA4/TO-mu24 3L_A-2xStrep sequence 7281 bps
GACGGATCGGGAGATCTCCCGATCCCCTATGGTGCACTCTCAGTACAATCTGCTCTGATGCCGCATAGTT
AAGCCAGTATCTGCTCCCTGCTTGTGTGTTGGAGGTCGCTGAGTAGTGCGCGAGCAAAATTTAAGCTACA
ACAAGGCAAGGCTTGACCGACAATTGCATGAAGAATCTGCTTAGGGTTAGGCGTTTTGCGCTGCTTCGCG
ATGTACGGGCCAGATATACGCGTTGACATTGATTATTGACTAGTTATTAATAGTAATCAATTACGGGGTC
ATTAGTTCATAGCCCATATATGGAGTTCCGCGTTACATAACTTACGGTAAATGGCCCGCCTGGCTGACCG
CCCAACGACCCCCGCCCATTGACGTCAATAATGACGTATGTTCCCATAGTAACGCCAATAGGGACTTTCC
ATTGACGTCAATGGGTGGAGTATTTACGGTAAACTGCCCACTTGGCAGTACATCAAGTGTATCATATGCC
AAGTACGCCCCCTATTGACGTCAATGACGGTAAATGGCCCGCCTGGCATTATGCCCAGTACATGACCTTA
TGGGACTTTCCTACTTGGCAGTACATCTACGTATTAGTCATCGCTATTACCATGGTGATGCGGTTTTGGC
AGTACATCAATGGGCGTGGATAGCGGTTTGACTCACGGGGATTTCCAAGTCTCCACCCCATTGACGTCAA
TGGGAGTTTGTTTTGGAACCAAAATCAACGGGACTTTCCAAAATGTCGTAACAACTCCGCCCCATTGACG
CAAATGGGCGGTAGGCGTGTACGGTGGGAGGTCTATATAAGCAGAGCTCTCCCTATCAGTGATAGAGATC
TCCCTATCAGTGATAGAGATCGTCGACGAGCTCGTTTAGTGAACCGTCAGATCGCCTGGAGACGCCATCC
ACGCTGTTTTGACCTCCATAGAAGACACCGGGACCGATCCAGCCTCCGGACTCTAGCGTTTAAACTTAAG
CTTGGTACCGAGCTCGGATCCATGACAATATTCTTACCAGTATTCTGTGATTTGCCAGAAGTATACCAAG
ATTGTGAATATGATGAGAATAGCCAACTGTCTATCTTATTCTGGATATCATCCAATACATATGAGGTAGT
AGAGAATGTACAACAATTTAATATACTTGGTAAAGATTTAACATTCTGTTTATGTAGAGCTTTAAGAAGA
GCCGCGGCAGGCATAAGACTGTACCCAACCTGCAATACTGAGTCTAACAGATATGTGGTTACCGGGGACA
GATATGTGGGCAATGGTTTGGTGGTTAGTCCCACAGGTAGGCATATTCAGCGCATAGATACCTGCACCTA
TGTTCCAGTGATATACAGCTTTGAACAAACTGACGCACATTATGATGGCATGGGACCTGGAAAACTGAGG
GCCTTGTATCATGAGCAATTATTTTTTAAAGGAATTGATTATTCCTTTGTATTTTCCACCCTCATCAGAT
TTTTATCTATGAAACAGATAGATGAGTGTTACTACTCTTTTATCCATACTTTGGAACCCTGGGCCAGGTC
TGCTTGTAAAAAAAATTACTTGAAGCTTACTGAGTGTTTTAAAAATGTGGCCCTCACAAAGTTGCCTGTG
GTTGATGCCACCTTTCATTTGGAATATATCAAATTCAATATCAAATGTTTCCTTGACCAATGGAATGACT
GCCCCGACCTTTGGGTACTTAGAAGAACCATCTCTGCGAATTTATCCAAAAAACACCTGCTGGCCACTAT
TGGAAGACTCATGTCTGTGTGTGAGATCCAGCTTAGGAACCCCTTAGCCTATCATGATCACCTAACTATG
ATGAAAACATTTCCACAAGTGACAATATCTGCTCAGAAGAAACCCACCACCTGTTTAAATCAGAAACTGG
AAATAGTCATGTCAGGTACAGAGTCCATGTGGCTGGTATACACTCCTGCTTCTAGTATGTTTCGAATTAT
GCTCTGTGCCGCCTACATCAGCGACATCTACTACAACAATACTGTGCAGCAGGCAATTTATGATGTCACC
CACGATAAGCCAAGCAACGGTGAGATGTTGATGAACTTGTATAGAAGAATTGATTACCTGCCTAAAGACT
CAGTAGAAACTATTGCAAGAGTGTGTTCCACCCCCTGGGAGAACCCCCTAATTGAAAGGCCGCCTACCAT
GTATCATGAATACTGTCCAATCAAAAATCTTAGCATCAATAGTTTCAAGGTCACAATTTTTAATACAAAT
ATGGTCATCAACACCAAAATCTCATGCAAAAAGATCACCCCCCGATTTAGATCATTCTTGGATATCCCTA
GGCTCACCAATAACTTTGTTGTGAAAAAGTATTCTGTTAAAGAACCATCATTTACCATAAGTGTGTTCTA
TTCTGATGATTTATGTAAAAGTGGTGCCATCAACATCAACATCAGTGGTACACTAATACACTTCCTCTTT
GCTATGGGCTGCCTAAAATGCTTCATGCCCATCAAAACTATAAATCCTGTCCTGATATCCAACTGGAACT
CAACCTTTGATCTTCAGGGACTAGAAAATCAAGAGATTGTCAGAACTGGCAGGCATGATGTGTTTTGGAC
CACCAACTTCCCATCAGCGGTCTCTACCAAGCGCGGGTACAACATTTCCTGGTTTAAGGCCGCCACCGCC
ACCGTCTCCAAGATCCACGGCGGAGCGCTGCTAGATCAAGTGAGGGGGGAAATTTCACAGATATTACTCA
GCAGTGATGCAATTATAAATACCAACAAAAATTGCATCTACACTACACTGGAAAAGCGAAACCGCTTTCA
GATTCAAACCTTGCACAAAAGATTCCTAGAGTGCTTGTTTGAGTCATGTGTGGCTAGCAAACTTAATTAT
CATACAGTGAAAAGGCTATGTTCTACAGGCATTTTCGATTTCAGTAGACATATAATTAGTCATTCAAAAA
ACAAGCATGAATGTGCACTGTATGGCTACCGAAAGTGTAATCTTGTACCAAAAATATTAACAGGTACAAA
AAAGACTCGCCTGGACGAGCTGGGGCGGAATTCCAATTATCTTTCATTCAATAAATCCCCACTTCACCAT
AAAAAGGATGCTTCGGATTTTAAAAAAAGACTGTGCCTTAACAGGAGGAGAAGTAACCCTTGCCAACCAG
ACTCCGGGCGGCCGCTCGAGGGAGGCGGTGGATGGAGCCACCCCCAGTTCGAGAAGGGCGGCGGCAGCGG
CGGCGGCAGCGGCGGCGGCAGCTGGAGCCACCCCCAGTTCGAGAAGGGGCCCGTTTAAACCCGCTGATCA
GCCTCGACTGTGCCTTCTAGTTGCCAGCCATCTGTTGTTTGCCCCTCCCCCGTGCCTTCCTTGACCCTGG
AAGGTGCCACTCCCACTGTCCTTTCCTAATAAAATGAGGAAATTGCATCGCATTGTCTGAGTAGGTGTCA
TTCTATTCTGGGGGGTGGGGTGGGGCAGGACAGCAAGGGGGAGGATTGGGAAGACAATAGCAGGCATGCT
GGGGATGCGGTGGGCTCTATGGCTTCTGAGGCGGAAAGAACCAGCTGGGGCTCTAGGGGGTATCCCC
[124 nt withheld, positions 3568-3691]
C
[91 nt withheld, positions 3693-3783]
A
[49 nt withheld, positions 3785-3833]
CCTTTGACGTTGGAGTCCACGTTCTTT
[37 nt withheld, positions 3861-3897]
ACCCTATCTCGGTCTATTCTTTTGATTTATAAGGGATTTTGCCGATTTCGGCCTATTGGTTAAAAAATGA
GCTGATTTAACAAAAATTTAACGCGAATTAATTCTGTGGAATGTGTGTCAGTTAGGGTGTGGAAAGTCCC
CAGGCTCCCCAGCAGGCAGAAGTATGCAAAGCATGCATCTCAATTAGTCAGCAACCAGGTGTGGAAAGTC
CCCAGGCTCCCCAGCAGGCAGAAGTATGCAAAGCATGCATCTCAATTAGTCAGCAACCATAGTCCCGCCC
CTAACTCCGCCCATCCCGCCCCTAACTCCGCCCAGTTCCGCCCATTCTCCGCCCCATGGCTGACTAATTT
TTTTTATTTATGCAGAGGCCGAGGCCGCCTCTGCCTCTGAGCTATTCCAGAAGTAGTGAGGAGGCTTTTT
TGGAGGCCTAGGCTTTTGCAAAAAGCTCCCGGGAGCTTGTATATCCATTTTCGGATCTGATCAGCACGTG
TTGACAATTAATCATCGGCATAGTATATCGGCATAGTATAATACGACAAGGTGAGGAACTAAACCATGGC
CAAGTTGACCAGTGCCGTTCCGGTGCTCACCGCGCGCGACGTCGCCGGAGCGGTCGAGTTCTGGACCGAC
CGGCTCGGGTTCTCCCGGGACTTCGTGGAGGACGACTTCGCCGGTGTGGTCCGGGACGACGTGACCCTGT
TCATCAGCGCGGTCCAGGACCAGGTGGTGCCGGACAACACCCTGGCCTGGGTGTGGGTGCGCGGCCTGGA
CGAGCTGTACGCCGAGTGGTCGGAGGTCGTGTCCACGAACTTCCGGGACGCCTCCGGGCCGGCCATGACC
GAGATCGGCGAGCAGCCGTGGGGGCGGGAGTTCGCCCTGCGCGACCCGGCCGGCAACTGCGTGCACTTCG
TGGCCGAGGAGCAGGACTGACACGTGCTACGAGATTTCGATTCCACCGCCGCCTTCTATGAAAGGTTGGG
CTTCGGAATCGTTTTCCGGGACGCCGGCTGGATGATCCTCCAGCGCGGGGATCTCATGCTGGAGTTCTTC
GCCCACCCCAACTTGTTTATTGCAGCTTATAATGGTTACAAATAAAGCAATAGCATCACAAATTTCACAA
ATAAAGCATTTTTTTCACTGCATTCTAGTTGTGGTTTGTCCAAACTCATCAATGTATCTTATCATGTCTG
TATACCGTCGACCTCTAGCTAGAGCTTGGCGTAATCATGGTCATAGCTGTTTCCTGTGTGAAATTGTTAT
CCGCTCACAATTCCACACAACATACGAGCCGGAAGCATAAAGTGTAAAGCCTGGGGTGCCTAATGAGTGA
GCTAACTCACATTAATTGCGTTGCGCTCACTGCCCGCTTTCCAGTCGGGAAACCTGTCGTGCCAGCTGCA
TTAATGAATCGGCCAACGCGCGGGGAGAGGCGGTTTGCGTATTGGGCGCTCTTCCGCTTCCTCGCTCACT
GACTCGCTGCGCTCGGTCGTTCGGCTGCGGCGAGCGGTATCAGCTCACTCAAAGGCGGTAATACGGTTAT
CCACAGAATCAGGGGATAACGCAGGAAAGAACATGTGAGCAAAAGGCCAGCAAAAGGCCAGGAACCGTAA
AAAGGCCGCGTTGCTGGCGTTTTTCCATAGGCTCCGCCCCCCTGACGAGCATCACAAAAATCGACGCTCA
AGTCAGAGGTGGCGAAACCCGACAGGACTATAAAGATACCAGGCGTTTCCCCCTGGAAGCTCCCTCGTGC
GCTCTCCTGTTCCGACCCTGCCGCTTACCGGATACCTGTCCGCCTTTCTCCCTTCGGGAAGCGTGGCGCT
TTCTCATAGCTCACGCTGTAGGTATCTCAGTTCGGTGTAGGTCGTTCGCTCCAAGCTGGGCTGTGTGCAC
GAACCCCCCGTTCAGCCCGACCGCTGCGCCTTATCCGGTAACTATCGTCTTGAGTCCAACCCGGTAAGAC
ACGACTTATCGCCACTGGCAGCAGCCACTGGTAACAGGATTAGCAGAGCGAGGTATGTAGGCGGTGCTAC
AGAGTTCTTGAAGTGGTGGCCTAACTACGGCTACACTAGAAGAACAGTATTTGGTATCTGCGCTCTGCTG
AAGCCAGTTACCTTCGGAAAAAGAGTTGGTAGCTCTTGATCCGGCAAACAAACCACCGCTGGTAGCGGTT
TTTTTGTTTGCAAGCAGCAGATTACGCGCAGAAAAAAAGGATCTCAAGAAGATCCTTTGATCTTTTCTAC
GGGGTCTGACGCTCAGTGGAACGAAAACTCACGTTAAGGGATTTTGGTCATGAGATTATCAAAAAGGATC
TTCACCTAGATCCTTTTAAATTAAAAATGAAGTTTTAAATCAATCTAAAGTATATATGAGTAAACTTGGT
CTGACAGTTACCAATGCTTAATCAGTGAGGCACCTATCTCAGCGATCTGTCTATTTCGTTCATCCATAGT
TGCCTGACTCCCCGTCGTGTAGATAACTACGATACGGGAGGGCTTACCATCTGGCCCCAGTGCTGCAATG
ATACCGCGAGACCCACGCTCACCGGCTCCAGATTTATCAGCAATAAACCAGCCAGCCGGAAGGGCCGAGC
GCAGAAGTGGTCCTGCAACTTTATCCGCCTCCATCCAGTCTATTAATTGTTGCCGGGAAGCTAGAGTAAG
TAGTTCGCCAGTTAATAGTTTGCGCAACGTTGTTGCCATTGCTACAGGCATCGTGGTGTCACGCTCGTCG
TTTGGTATGGCTTCATTCAGCTCCGGTTCCCAACGATCAAGGCGAGTTACATGATCCCCCATGTTGTGCA
AAAAAGCGGTTAGCTCCTTCGGTCCTCCGATCGTTGTCAGAAGTAAGTTGGCCGCAGTGTTATCACTCAT
GGTTATGGCAGCACTGCATAATTCTCTTACTGTCATGCCATCCGTAAGATGCTTTTCTGTGACTGGTGAG
TACTCAACCAAGTCATTCTGAGAATAGTGTATGCGGCGACCGAGTTGCTCTTGCCCGGCGTCAATACGGG
ATAATACCGCGCCACATAGCAGAACTTTAAAAGTGCTCATCATTGGAAAACGTTCTTCGGGGCGAAAACT
CTCAAGGATCTTACCGCTGTTGAGATCCAGTTCGATGTAACCCACTCGTGCACCCAACTGATCTTCAGCA
TCTTTTACTTTCACCAGCGTTTCTGGGTGAGCAAAAACAGGAAGGCAAAATGCCGCAAAAAAGGGAATAA
GGGCGACACGGAAATGTTGAATACTCATACTCTTCCTTTTTCAATATTATTGAAGCATTTATCAGGGTTA
TTGTCTCATGAGCGGATACATATTTGAATGTATTTAGAAAAATAAACAAATAGGGGTTCCGCGCACATTT
CCCCGAAAAGTGCCACCTGACGTC
Features (pLannotate 1.2.2; 24 found; start..end, strand, type, name):
     28..80      -  misc_feature   bom (fragment): basis of mobility region from pBR322
    235..614     +  enhancer       CMV enhancer: human cytomegalovirus immediate early enhancer
    687..704     -  promoter       CMV promoter (fragment): human cytomegalovirus (CMV) immediate early promoter
    767..818     +  promoter       CMVd2 promoter: truncated human cytomegalovirus (CMV) immediate early promoter that yields moderately reduced expression relative to the full-length promoter
    820..839     +  promoter       PLtetO-1 promoter (fragment): modified phage lambda PL promoter with tet operator sites (Lutz and Bujard, 1997)
    841..860     +  promoter       PLtetO-1 promoter (fragment): modified phage lambda PL promoter with tet operator sites (Lutz and Bujard, 1997)
    868..901     +  promoter       TRE3GV promoter (fragment): 3rd-generation Tet-responsive promoter that can be activated by binding of Tet-On® 3G, optimized for retroviral and lentiviral vectors
   1411..1428    +  protein_bind   attL2 (fragment): mutant version of attL; recombination site for the Gateway® LR reaction LR Clonase™
   2214..3056    +  CDS            UL87_EBVB9 (fragment): Protein inferred from homology: Swiss-Prot protein existence level 3. DNA-binding protein that is required for viral late gene expression. From Epstein-Barr virus (strain B95-8) (HHV-4) (Human herpesvirus 4).
   3298..3522    +  polyA_signal   bGH poly(A) signal: bovine growth hormone polyadenylation signal
   3526..3547    +  promoter       SV40 promoter (fragment): SV40 enhancer and early promoter
   3568..3996    +  rep_origin     f1 ori (sequence partly withheld): f1 bacteriophage origin of replication; arrow indicates direction of (+) strand synthesis
   4010..4339    +  promoter       SV40 promoter: SV40 enhancer and early promoter
   4387..4434    +  promoter       EM7 promoter: synthetic bacterial promoter&nbsp
   4453..4827    +  CDS            BleoR: antibiotic-binding protein; Sh ble from Streptoalloteichus hindustanus; confers resistance to bleomycin, phleomycin, and Zeocin™
   4837..4962    +  CDS            ble (fragment): BLE_KLEPN - Experimental evidence at protein level: Swiss-Prot protein existence level 1. Binding protein with a strong affinity to the bleomycin family of antibiotics. Binds to CL990; an antimitotic-antibiotic compound. From Klebsiella pneumoniae.
   4957..5078    +  polyA_signal   SV40 poly(A) signal: SV40 polyadenylation signal
   5151..5167    -  protein_bind   lac operator: The lac repressor binds to the lac operator to inhibit transcription in E. coli. This inhibition can be relieved by adding lactose or isopropyl-β-D-thiogalactopyranoside (IPTG). lac repressor encoded by lacI
   5175..5205    -  promoter       lac promoter: promoter for the E. coli lac operon
   5220..5241    -  protein_bind   CAP binding site: CAP binding activates transcription in the presence of cAMP. E. coli catabolite activator protein
   5254..5346    -  CDS            lacI (fragment): lac repressor; lacI; The lac repressor binds to the lac operator to inhibit transcription in E. coli. This inhibition can be relieved by adding lactose or isopropyl-β-D-thiogalactopyranoside (IPTG).
   5529..6114    -  rep_origin     ori: high-copy-number ColE1/pMB1/pBR322/pUC origin of replication
   6285..7145    -  CDS            AmpR: β-lactamase; bla; confers resistance to ampicillin, carbenicillin, and related antibiotics
   7146..7250    -  promoter       AmpR promoter: bla
