>Addgene plasmid #138438 | pcDNA4/TO-mu24 3L_A-2xStrep | addgene full sequence | sequence record 272763 | Addgene NGS Result
GACATTGATTATTGACTAGTTATTAATAGTAATCAATTACGGGGTCATTAGTTCATAGCCCATATATGGA
GTTCCGCGTTACATAACTTACGGTAAATGGCCCGCCTGGCTGACCGCCCAACGACCCCCGCCCATTGACG
TCAATAATGACGTATGTTCCCATAGTAACGCCAATAGGGACTTTCCATTGACGTCAATGGGTGGAGTATT
TACGGTAAACTGCCCACTTGGCAGTACATCAAGTGTATCATATGCCAAGTACGCCCCCTATTGACGTCAA
TGACGGTAAATGGCCCGCCTGGCATTATGCCCAGTACATGACCTTATGGGACTTTCCTACTTGGCAGTAC
ATCTACGTATTAGTCATCGCTATTACCATGGTGATGCGGTTTTGGCAGTACATCAATGGGCGTGGATAGC
GGTTTGACTCACGGGGATTTCCAAGTCTCCACCCCATTGACGTCAATGGGAGTTTGTTTTGGCACCAAAA
TCAACGGGACTTTCCAAAATGTCGTAACAACTCCGCCCCATTGACGCAAATGGGCGGTAGGCGTGTACGG
TGGGAGGTCTATATAAGCAGAGCTCTCCCTATCAGTGATAGAGATCTCCCTATCAGTGATAGAGATCGTC
GACGAGCTCGTTTAGTGAACCGTCAGATCGCCTGGAGACGCCATCCACGCTGTTTTGACCTCCATAGAAG
ACACCGGGACCGATCCAGCCTCCGGACTCTAGCGTTTAAACTTAAGCTTGGTACCGAGCTCGGATCCATG
ACAATATTCTTACCAGTATTCTGTGATTTGCCAGAAGTATACCAAGATTGTGAATATGATGAGAATAGCC
AACTGTCTATCTTATTCTGGATATCATCCAATACATATGAGGTAGTAGAGAATGTACAACAATTTAATAT
ACTTGGTAAAGATTTAACATTCTGTTTATGTAGAGCTTTAAGAAGAGCCGCGGCAGGCATAAGACTGTAC
CCAACCTGCAATACTGAGTCTAACAGATATGTGGTTACCGGGGACAGATATGTGGGCAATGGTTTGGTGG
TTAGTCCCACAGGTAGGCATATTCAGCGCATAGATACCTGCACCTATGTTCCAGTGATATACAGCTTTGA
ACAAACTGACGCACATTATGATGGCATGGGACCTGGAAAACTGAGGGCCTTGTATCATGAGCAATTATTT
TTTAAAGGAATTGATTATTCCTTTGTATTTTCCACCCTCATCAGATTTTTATCTATGAAACAGATAGATG
AGTGTTACTACTCTTTTATCCATACTTTGGAACCCTGGGCCAGGTCTGCTTGTAAAAAAAATTACTTGAA
GCTTACTGAGTGTTTTAAAAATGTGGCCCTCACAAAGTTGCCTGTGGTTGATGCCACCTTTCATTTGGAA
TATATCAAATTCAATATCAAATGTTTCCTTGACCAATGGAATGACTGCCCCGACCTTTGGGTACTTAGAA
GAACCATCTCTGCGAATTTATCCAAAAAACACCTGCTGGCCACTATTGGAAGACTCATGTCTGTGTGTGA
GATCCAGCTTAGGAACCCCTTAGCCTATCATGATCACCTAACTATGATGAAAACATTTCCACAAGTGACA
ATATCTGCTCAGAAGAAACCCACCACCTGTTTAAATCAGAAACTGGAAATAGTCATGTCAGGTACAGAGT
CCATGTGGCTGGTATACACTCCTGCTTCTAGTATGTTTCGAATTATGCTCTGTGCCGCCTACATCAGCGA
CATCTACTACAACAATACTGTGCAGCAGGCAATTTATGATGTCACCCACGATAAGCCAAGCAACGGTGAG
ATGTTGATGAACTTGTATAGAAGAATTGATTACCTGCCTAAAGACTCAGTAGAAACTATTGCAAGAGTGT
GTTCCACCCCCTGGGAGAACCCCCTAATTGAAAGGCCGCCTACCATGTATCATGAATACTGTCCAATCAA
AAATCTTAGCATCAATAGTTTCAAGGTCACAATTTTTAATACAAATATGGTCATCAACACCAAAATCTCA
TGCAAAAAGATCACCCCCCGATTTAGATCATTCTTGGATATCCCTAGGCTCACCAATAACTTTGTTGTGA
AAAAGTATTCTGTTAAAGAACCATCATTTACCATAAGTGTGTTCTATTCTGATGATTTATGTAAAAGTGG
TGCCATCAACATCAACATCAGTGGTACACTAATACACTTCCTCTTTGCTATGGGCTGCCTAAAATGCTTC
ATGCCCATCAAAACTATAAATCCTGTCCTGATATCCAACTGGAACTCAACCTTTGATCTTCAGGGACTAG
AAAATCAAGAGATTGTCAGAACTGGCAGGCATGATGTGTTTTGGACCACCAACTTCCCATCAGCGGTCTC
TACCAAGCGCGGGTACAACATTTCCTGGTTTAAGGCCGCCACCGCCACCGTCTCCAAGATCCACGGCGGA
GCGCTGCTAGATCAAGTGAGGGGGGAAATTTCACAGATATTACTCAGCAGTGATGCAATTATAAATACCA
ACAAAAATTGCATCTACACTACACTGGAAAAGCGAAACCGCTTTCAGATTCAAACCTTGCACAAAAGATT
CCTAGAGTGCTTGTTTGAGTCATGTGTGGCTAGCAAACTTAATTATCATACAGTGAAAAGGCTATGTTCT
ACAGGCATTTTCGATTTCAGTAGACATATAATTAGTCATTCAAAAAACAAGCATGAATGTGCACTGTATG
GCTACCGAAAGTGTAATCTTGTACCAAAAATATTAACAGGTACAAAAAAGACTCGCCTGGACGAGCTGGG
GCGGAATTCCAATTATCTTTCATTCAATAAATCCCCACTTCACCATAAAAAGGATGCTTCGGATTTTAAA
AAAAGACTGTGCCTTAACAGGAGGAGAAGTAACCCTTGCCAACCAGACTCCGGGCGGCCGCTCGAGGGAG
GCGGTGGATGGAGCCACCCCCAGTTCGAGAAGGGCGGCGGCAGCGGCGGCGGCAGCGGCGGCGGCAGCTG
GAGCCACCCCCAGTTCGAGAAGGGGCCCGTTTAAACCCGCTGATCAGCCTCGACTGTGCCTTCTAGTTGC
CAGCCATCTGTTGTTTGCCCCTCCCCCGTGCCTTCCTTGACCCTGGAAGGTGCCACTCCCACTGTCCTTT
CCTAATAAAATGAGGAAATTGCATCGCATTGTCTGAGTAGGTGTCATTCTATTCTGGGGGGTGGGGTGGG
GCAGGACAGCAAGGGGGAGGATTGGGAAGACAATAGCAGGCATGCTGGGGATGCGGTGGGCTCTATGGCT
TCTGAGGCGGAAAGAACCAGCTGGGGCTCTAGGGGGTATCCCC
[124 nt withheld, positions 3334-3457]
C
[91 nt withheld, positions 3459-3549]
A
[49 nt withheld, positions 3551-3599]
CCTTTGACGTTGGAGTCCACGTTCTTT
[37 nt withheld, positions 3627-3663]
ACCCTATCTCGGTCTATTCTTTTGATTTATAAGGGATTTTGCCGATTTCGGCCTATTGGTTAAAAAATGA
GCTGATTTAACAAAAATTTAACGCGAATTAATTCTGTGGAATGTGTGTCAGTTAGGGTGTGGAAAGTCCC
CAGGCTCCCCAGCAGGCAGAAGTATGCAAAGCATGCATCTCAATTAGTCAGCAACCAGGTGTGGAAAGTC
CCCAGGCTCCCCAGCAGGCAGAAGTATGCAAAGCATGCATCTCAATTAGTCAGCAACCATAGTCCCGCCC
CTAACTCCGCCCATCCCGCCCCTAACTCCGCCCAGTTCCGCCCATTCTCCGCCCCATGGCTGACTAATTT
TTTTTATTTATGCAGAGGCCGAGGCCGCCTCTGCCTCTGAGCTATTCCAGAAGTAGTGAGGAGGCTTTTT
TGGAGGCCTAGGCTTTTGCAAAAAGCTCCCGGGAGCTTGTATATCCATTTTCGGATCTGATCAGCACGTG
TTGACAATTAATCATCGGCATAGTATATCGGCATAGTATAATACGACAAGGTGAGGAACTAAACCATGGC
CAAGTTGACCAGTGCCGTTCCGGTGCTCACCGCGCGCGACGTCGCCGGAGCGGTCGAGTTCTGGACCGAC
CGGCTCGGGTTCTCCCGGGACTTCGTGGAGGACGACTTCGCCGGTGTGGTCCGGGACGACGTGACCCTGT
TCATCAGCGCGGTCCAGGACCAGGTGGTGCCGGACAACACCCTGGCCTGGGTGTGGGTGCGCGGCCTGGA
CGAGCTGTACGCCGAGTGGTCGGAGGTCGTGTCCACGAACTTCCGGGACGCCTCCGGGCCGGCCATGACC
GAGATCGGCGAGCAGCCGTGGGGGCGGGAGTTCGCCCTGCGCGACCCGGCCGGCAACTGCGTGCACTTCG
TGGCCGAGGAGCAGGACTGACACGTGCTACGAGATTTCGATTCCACCGCCGCCTTCTATGAAAGGTTGGG
CTTCGGAATCGTTTTCCGGGACGCCGGCTGGATGATCCTCCAGCGCGGGGATCTCATGCTGGAGTTCTTC
GCCCACCCCAACTTGTTTATTGCAGCTTATAATGGTTACAAATAAAGCAATAGCATCACAAATTTCACAA
ATAAAGCATTTTTTTCACTGCATTCTAGTTGTGGTTTGTCCAAACTCATCAATGTATCTTATCATGTCTG
TATACCGTCGACCTCTAGCTAGAGCTTGGCGTAATCATGGTCATAGCTGTTTCCTGTGTGAAATTGTTAT
CCGCTCACAATTCCACACAACATACGAGCCGGAAGCATAAAGTGTAAAGCCTGGGGTGCCTAATGAGTGA
GCTAACTCACATTAATTGCGTTGCGCTCACTGCCCGCTTTCCAGTCGGGAAACCTGTCGTGCCAGCTGCA
TTAATGAATCGGCCAACGCGCGGGGAGAGGCGGTTTGCGTATTGGGCGCTCTTCCGCTTCCTCGCTCACT
GACTCGCTGCGCTCGGTCGTTCGGCTGCGGCGAGCGGTATCAGCTCACTCAAAGGCGGTAATACGGTTAT
CCACAGAATCAGGGGATAACGCAGGAAAGAACATGTGAGCAAAAGGCCAGCAAAAGGCCAGGAACCGTAA
AAAGGCCGCGTTGCTGGCGTTTTTCCATAGGCTCCGCCCCCCTGACGAGCATCACAAAAATCGACGCTCA
AGTCAGAGGTGGCGAAACCCGACAGGACTATAAAGATACCAGGCGTTTCCCCCTGGAAGCTCCCTCGTGC
GCTCTCCTGTTCCGACCCTGCCGCTTACCGGATACCTGTCCGCCTTTCTCCCTTCGGGAAGCGTGGCGCT
TTCTCATAGCTCACGCTGTAGGTATCTCAGTTCGGTGTAGGTCGTTCGCTCCAAGCTGGGCTGTGTGCAC
GAACCCCCCGTTCAGCCCGACCGCTGCGCCTTATCCGGTAACTATCGTCTTGAGTCCAACCCGGTAAGAC
ACGACTTATCGCCACTGGCAGCAGCCACTGGTAACAGGATTAGCAGAGCGAGGTATGTAGGCGGTGCTAC
AGAGTTCTTGAAGTGGTGGCCTAACTACGGCTACACTAGAAGAACAGTATTTGGTATCTGCGCTCTGCTG
AAGCCAGTTACCTTCGGAAAAAGAGTTGGTAGCTCTTGATCCGGCAAACAAACCACCGCTGGTAGCGGTG
GTTTTTTTGTTTGCAAGCAGCAGATTACGCGCAGAAAAAAAGGATCTCAAGAAGATCCTTTGATCTTTTC
TACGGGGTCTGACGCTCAGTGGAACGAAAACTCACGTTAAGGGATTTTGGTCATGAGATTATCAAAAAGG
ATCTTCACCTAGATCCTTTTAAATTAAAAATGAAGTTTTAAATCAATCTAAAGTATATATGAGTAAACTT
GGTCTGACAGTTACCAATGCTTAATCAGTGAGGCACCTATCTCAGCGATCTGTCTATTTCGTTCATCCAT
AGTTGCCTGACTCCCCGTCGTGTAGATAACTACGATACGGGAGGGCTTACCATCTGGCCCCAGTGCTGCA
ATGATACCGCGAGACCCACGCTCACCGGCTCCAGATTTATCAGCAATAAACCAGCCAGCCGGAAGGGCCG
AGCGCAGAAGTGGTCCTGCAACTTTATCCGCCTCCATCCAGTCTATTAATTGTTGCCGGGAAGCTAGAGT
AAGTAGTTCGCCAGTTAATAGTTTGCGCAACGTTGTTGCCATTGCTACAGGCATCGTGGTGTCACGCTCG
TCGTTTGGTATGGCTTCATTCAGCTCCGGTTCCCAACGATCAAGGCGAGTTACATGATCCCCCATGTTGT
GCAAAAAAGCGGTTAGCTCCTTCGGTCCTCCGATCGTTGTCAGAAGTAAGTTGGCCGCAGTGTTATCACT
CATGGTTATGGCAGCACTGCATAATTCTCTTACTGTCATGCCATCCGTAAGATGCTTTTCTGTGACTGGT
GAGTACTCAACCAAGTCATTCTGAGAATAGTGTATGCGGCGACCGAGTTGCTCTTGCCCGGCGTCAATAC
GGGATAATACCGCGCCACATAGCAGAACTTTAAAAGTGCTCATCATTGGAAAACGTTCTTCGGGGCGAAA
ACTCTCAAGGATCTTACCGCTGTTGAGATCCAGTTCGATGTAACCCACTCGTGCACCCAACTGATCTTCA
GCATCTTTTACTTTCACCAGCGTTTCTGGGTGAGCAAAAACAGGAAGGCAAAATGCCGCAAAAAAGGGAA
TAAGGGCGACACGGAAATGTTGAATACTCATACTCTTCCTTTTTCAATATTATTGAAGCATTTATCAGGG
TTATTGTCTCATGAGCGGATACATATTTGAATGTATTTAGAAAAATAAACAAATAGGGGTTCCGCGCACA
TTTCCCCGAAAAGTGCCACCTGACGTCGACGGATCGGGAGATCTCCCGATCCCCTATGGTGCACTCTCAG
TACAATCTGCTCTGATGCCGCATAGTTAAGCCAGTATCTGCTCCCTGCTTGTGTGTTGGAGGTCGCTGAG
TAGTGCGCGAGCAAAATTTAAGCTACAACAAGGCAAGGCTTGACCGACAATTGCATGAAGAATCTGCTTA
GGGTTAGGCGTTTTGCGCTGCTTCGCGATGTACGGGCCAGATATACGCGTT
Features (pLannotate 1.2.2; 23 found; start..end, strand, type, name):
      1..380     +  enhancer       CMV enhancer: human cytomegalovirus immediate early enhancer
    381..584     +  promoter       CMV promoter: human cytomegalovirus (CMV) immediate early promoter
    586..605     +  promoter       PLtetO-1 promoter (fragment): modified phage lambda PL promoter with tet operator sites (Lutz and Bujard, 1997)
    607..626     +  promoter       PLtetO-1 promoter (fragment): modified phage lambda PL promoter with tet operator sites (Lutz and Bujard, 1997)
    634..667     +  promoter       TRE3GV promoter (fragment): 3rd-generation Tet-responsive promoter that can be activated by binding of Tet-On® 3G, optimized for retroviral and lentiviral vectors
   1177..1194    +  protein_bind   attL2 (fragment): mutant version of attL; recombination site for the Gateway® LR reaction LR Clonase™
   1980..2822    +  CDS            UL87_EBVB9 (fragment): Protein inferred from homology: Swiss-Prot protein existence level 3. DNA-binding protein that is required for viral late gene expression. From Epstein-Barr virus (strain B95-8) (HHV-4) (Human herpesvirus 4).
   3064..3288    +  polyA_signal   bGH poly(A) signal: bovine growth hormone polyadenylation signal
   3292..3313    +  promoter       SV40 promoter (fragment): SV40 enhancer and early promoter
   3334..3762    +  rep_origin     f1 ori (sequence partly withheld): f1 bacteriophage origin of replication; arrow indicates direction of (+) strand synthesis
   3776..4105    +  promoter       SV40 promoter: SV40 enhancer and early promoter
   4153..4200    +  promoter       EM7 promoter: synthetic bacterial promoter&nbsp
   4219..4593    +  CDS            BleoR: antibiotic-binding protein; Sh ble from Streptoalloteichus hindustanus; confers resistance to bleomycin, phleomycin, and Zeocin™
   4603..4728    +  CDS            ble (fragment): BLE_KLEPN - Experimental evidence at protein level: Swiss-Prot protein existence level 1. Binding protein with a strong affinity to the bleomycin family of antibiotics. Binds to CL990; an antimitotic-antibiotic compound. From Klebsiella pneumoniae.
   4723..4844    +  polyA_signal   SV40 poly(A) signal: SV40 polyadenylation signal
   4917..4933    -  protein_bind   lac operator: The lac repressor binds to the lac operator to inhibit transcription in E. coli. This inhibition can be relieved by adding lactose or isopropyl-β-D-thiogalactopyranoside (IPTG). lac repressor encoded by lacI
   4941..4971    -  promoter       lac promoter: promoter for the E. coli lac operon
   4986..5007    -  protein_bind   CAP binding site: CAP binding activates transcription in the presence of cAMP. E. coli catabolite activator protein
   5020..5112    -  CDS            lacI (fragment): lac repressor; lacI; The lac repressor binds to the lac operator to inhibit transcription in E. coli. This inhibition can be relieved by adding lactose or isopropyl-β-D-thiogalactopyranoside (IPTG).
   5295..5883    -  rep_origin     ori: high-copy-number ColE1/pMB1/pBR322/pUC origin of replication
   6054..6914    -  CDS            AmpR: β-lactamase; bla; confers resistance to ampicillin, carbenicillin, and related antibiotics
   6915..7019    -  promoter       AmpR promoter: bla
   7078..7130    -  misc_feature   bom (fragment): basis of mobility region from pBR322
