[The description below was written by a language model from this plasmid's Addgene catalogue record and pLannotate feature annotations shown in this document.]
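Description:
pcDNA4/TO-mu24 3L_A-2xStrep is a mammalian expression plasmid of about 7.3 kb built on the Invitrogen pcDNA4/TO backbone. It is maintained in E. coli through a high-copy ColE1/pUC-type origin and an ampicillin resistance gene (β-lactamase), and it also carries an f1 phage origin. For selection in mammalian cells, the Sh ble gene confers Zeocin resistance. It is driven by the SV40 early promoter in mammalian cells and by the small EM7 promoter in bacteria, and is followed by an SV40 polyadenylation signal.

The payload is the full-length mu24 open reading frame (about 2.15 kb) from murine gammaherpesvirus 68 (MHV68), carrying the "3L_A" mutation in which residues L64 to L66 are replaced by alanine. The protein is fused to a C-terminal 2xStrep tag supplied by the backbone, which allows affinity purification or detection. Neither the tag nor the full insert is annotated as such. Instead, part of the coding region is recognised by homology to the Epstein-Barr virus UL87-family protein, a DNA-binding factor needed for viral late gene expression. Transcription comes from the CMV immediate early enhancer/promoter and ends at the bovine growth hormone polyadenylation signal. Two short tet operator-like matches sit just downstream of the promoter, consistent with the "TO" design. Expression can therefore be repressed in cells that produce Tet repressor and induced with tetracycline, while it is constitutive in ordinary cells.

The two sequence records, one from the depositor and one from repository sequencing, differ by only a few bases and in their start coordinates, and they show the same architecture. The associated publication concerns the gammaherpesviral TATA-box-binding protein and its interaction with host RNA polymerase II in late gene transcription. This suggests use as a mutant comparator in such interaction studies, although the record does not state the mutation's effect.
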