Addgene plasmid #138438: pcDNA4/TO-mu24 3L_A-2xStrep
Purpose: Expresses full-length mu24 3L_A with a C-terminal 2xStrep tag in mammalian cells
Depositing lab: Britt Glaunsinger. Depositing organization: University of California, Berkeley. Publication: The gammaherpesviral TATA-box-binding protein directly interacts with the CTD of host RNA Pol II to direct late gene transcription. Castaneda AF, Didychuk AL, Louder RK, McCollum CO, Davis ZH, Nogales E, Glaunsinger BA. PLoS Pathog. 2020 Sep 4;16(9):e1008843. doi: 10.1371/journal.ppat.1008843. eCollection 2020 Sep. PubMed 32886723.
Backbone
  Vector backbone: pcDNA4/TO
  Backbone manufacturer: Invitrogen
  Backbone size w/o insert (bp): 5130
  Total vector size (bp): 7284
  Vector type: Mammalian Expression
  Selectable markers: Zeocin
Growth in bacteria
  Bacterial resistance: Ampicillin, 100 μg/mL
  Growth temperature: 37°C
  Growth strain: DH5alpha
  Copy number: High Copy
Gene/Insert
  Gene/Insert name: mu24
  Species: MHV68
  Insert size (bp): 2151
  Mutation: Amino acids L64-L66 mutated to alanine
  Promoter: CMV
  Tag / fusion protein: Strep (C terminal on backbone)
  Cloning method: Unknown
  Sequencing primers: 5′ CGCAAATGGGCGGTAGGCGTG; 3′ TAGAAGGCACAGTCGAGG
Terms and licenses: Academic/Nonprofit Terms; Industry Terms: Not Available to Industry
How to cite: pcDNA4/TO-mu24 3L_A-2xStrep was a gift from Britt Glaunsinger (Addgene plasmid # 138438 ; http://n2t.net/addgene:138438 ; RRID:Addgene_138438)
